Addgene plasmid #24057: HT PTP-RN 695/979
Depositing lab: Frederick Stanley. Depositing organization: NYU Grossman School of Medicine.
Backbone
  Vector backbone: pFC14K
  Backbone size w/o insert (bp): 5051
  Vector type: Mammalian Expression
Growth in bacteria
  Bacterial resistance: Kanamycin, 50 μg/mL
  Growth temperature: 37°C
  Growth strain: DH5alpha
  Copy number: High Copy
Gene/Insert
  Gene/Insert name: PTPRN (alt name: ICA512)
  Species: H. sapiens (human)
  Insert size (bp): 3000
  Mutation: Only contains aa 695-979
  Entrez Gene: PTPRN (a.k.a. IA-2, IA-2/PTP, IA2, ICA512, R-PTP-N)
  Tag / fusion protein: HaloTag (N terminal on insert)
  Cloning method: Restriction Enzyme
  Sequencing primers: 5′ CMV-F
Terms and licenses: Academic/Nonprofit Terms; Industry Terms: Not Available to Industry
How to cite: HT PTP-RN 695/979 was a gift from Frederick Stanley (Addgene plasmid # 24057 ; http://n2t.net/addgene:24057 ; RRID:Addgene_24057)
