[The description below was written by a language model from this plasmid's Addgene catalogue record.]
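Description:
HT PTP-RN 695/979 is a mammalian expression plasmid built on the pFC14K backbone (about 5.1 kb without insert). It is maintained in bacteria as a high-copy plasmid under kanamycin selection. The record does not include a feature table, so the origin of replication, polyadenylation signal and other backbone elements are not itemised. The promoter is also not stated explicitly, although the listed 5′ sequencing primer is a CMV forward primer, which suggests that the insert lies downstream of a CMV immediate-early promoter.

The payload is a fragment of human PTPRN, the receptor-type protein tyrosine phosphatase-like protein also known as ICA512 or IA-2. The construct contains only amino acids 695–979 rather than the full-length protein. This fragment is fused to HaloTag, which the record places at the N terminus of the insert. HaloTag is a modified haloalkane dehalogenase that forms a covalent bond with chloroalkane ligands, allowing the fusion protein to be fluorescently labelled in cells or captured on ligand-bearing resin for pull-down and purification.

Two points in the record call for caution. The insert size is given as roughly 3000 bp, which is considerably more than the roughly 855 bp needed to encode 285 residues, so the figure may include the tag or refer to the full-length gene. The pFC14K backbone is also generally associated with C-terminal HaloTag fusions, so the tag orientation is best confirmed against the sequence. The record does not state a specific purpose, but a construct of this kind suits expression, localisation or interaction studies of this PTPRN region in mammalian cells.
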