>Addgene plasmid #24057 | HT PTP-RN 695/979 | addgene partial sequence | sequence record 29863 | 24057 with EBV-rev
CGGCCGCCCCAGGGGTTATGCTAGTTATTGCTCAGCGGTGGCAGCAGCCAACTCAGCTTCCTTTCGGGCT
TTGTTAGCAGCCGGATCAGCTTGCATGCCTGCAGGTCGACTCTAGAATTCTATTAACCGGAAATCTCCAG
AGTAGACAGCCAGCGCGCGATCTCGCTGCCGATCAGGTCCGGGTTGTCTTCTTGCAGCAGATTCAGACCC
GGGCCGATGTCCACAGCCTTGCAGTTAGGCAGGCTTTTGGCCAGGCGAGCGGCTTCGGCCGGTGGGATCA
GAACGCCTGGGGTGCCCCAGAACAGCAGCTTCGGGACAGGGGACTGGTGCAGCCAGTCCATGTATTCTTC
GACCAGCGCGACGATGTTCGCTGGCTCACCGGCGATTGGCAGCTCGTTTGGGAAGCGCCACAGTGGCTCG
CGGTCAACAGGATTCAGGAACGGCTCGCGGTAATGGTCCATCTCGACTTCAGTCAGCGGGCGGACGACAC
CCATCGGCAGCGTACCCTCGATAAAACGTTCTGATCGATGATCAGCTTGCGGCC
