>Addgene plasmid #24057 | HT PTP-RN 695/979 | addgene partial sequence | sequence record 29864 | 24057 with CMV-F
TAGCAGAGCTGGTTTAGTGAACCGTCAGATCACTAGAAGCTTTATTGCGGTAGTTTATCACAGTTAAATT
GCTAACGCAGTCAGTGCTTCTGACACAACAGTCTCGAACTTAAGCTGCAGAAGTTGGTCGTGAGGCACTG
GGCAGGTAAGTATCAAGGTTACAAGACAGGTTTAAGGAGACCAATAGAAACTGGGCTTGTCGAGACAGAG
AAGACTCTTGCGTTTCTGATAGGCACCTATTGGTCTTACTGACATCCACTTTGCCTTTCTCTCCACAGGT
GTCCACTCCCAGTTCAATTACAGCTCTTAAGGCTAGAGTATTAATACGACTCACTATAGGGCTAGCGATC
GCCATGATTCTGGCATACATGGAGGATCACCTGCGGAACCGGGACCGCCTTGCCAAGGAGTGGCAGGCCC
TCTGTGCCTACCAAGCAGAGCCAAACACCTGTGCCACCGCGCAGGGGGAGGGCAACATCAAAAAGAACCG
GCATCCTGACTTCCTGCCCTATGACCATGCCCGCATAAAACTGAAGGTGGAGAGCAGCCCTTCTCGGAGC
GATTACATCAACGCCAGCCCCATTATTGAGCATGACCCTCGGATGCCAGCCTACATAGCCACGCAGGGCC
CGCTGTCCCATACCATCGCAGACTTCTGGCAGATGGTGTGGGAGAGCGGCTGCACCGTCATCGTCATGCT
GACCCCGCTGGTGGAGGATGGTGTCAAGCAGTGTGACCGCTACTGGCCAGATGAGGGTGCCTCCCTCTAC
CACGTATATGA
